>Addgene plasmid #1165 | GAL-CDC12(WT) | depositor full sequence | sequence record 14 | Author sequence
GACGAAAGGGCCTCGTGATACGCCTATTTTTATAGGTTAATGTCATGATAATAATGGTTTCTTAGGACGG
ATCGCTTGCCTGTAACTTACACGCGCCTCGTATCTTTTAATGATGGAATAATTTGGGAATTTACTCTGTG
TTTATTTATTTTTATGTTTTGTATTTGGATTTTAGAAAGTAAATAAAGAAGGTAGAAGAGTTACGGAATG
AAGAAAAAAAAATAAACAAAGGTTTAAAAAATTTCAACAAAAAGCGTACTTTACATATATATTTATTAGA
CAAGAAAAGCAGATTAAATAGATATACATTCGATTAACGATAAGTAAAATGTAAAATCACAGGATTTTCG
TGTGTGGTCTTCTACACAGACAAGATGAAACAATTCGGCATTAATACCTGAGAGCAGGAAGAGCAAGATA
AAAGGTAGTATTTGTTGGCGATCCCCCTAGAGTCTTTTACATCTTCGGAAAACAAAAACTATTTTTTCTT
TAATTTCTTTTTTTACTTTCTATTTTTAATTTATATATTTATATTAAAAAATTTAAATTATAATTATTTT
TATAGCACGTGATGAAAAGGACCCAGGTGGCACTTTTCGGGGAAATGTGCGCGGAACCCCTATTTGTTTA
TTTTTCTAAATACATTCAAATATGTATCCGCTCATGAGACAATAACCCTGATAAATGCTTCAATAATATT
GAAAAAGGAAGAGTATGAGTATTCAACATTTCCGTGTCGCCCTTATTCCCTTTTTTGCGGCATTTTGCCT
TCCTGTTTTTGCTCACCCAGAAACGCTGGTGAAAGTAAAAGATGCTGAAGATCAGTTGGGTGCACGAGTG
GGTTACATCGAACTGGATCTCAACAGCGGTAAGATCCTTGAGAGTTTTCGCCCCGAAGAACGTTTTCCAA
TGATGAGCACTTTTAAAGTTCTGCTATGTGGCGCGGTATTATCCCGTATTGACGCCGGGCAAGAGCAACT
CGGTCGCCGCATACACTATTCTCAGAATGACTTGGTTGAGTACTCACCAGTCACAGAAAAGCATCTTACG
GATGGCATGACAGTAAGAGAATTATGCAGTGCTGCCATAACCATGAGTGATAACACTGCGGCCAACTTAC
TTCTGACAACGATCGGAGGACCGAAGGAGCTAACCGCTTTTTTGCACAACATGGGGGATCATGTAACTCG
CCTTGATCGTTGGGAACCGGAGCTGAATGAAGCCATACCAAACGACGAGCGTGACACCACGATGCCTGTA
GCAATGGCAACAACGTTGCGCAAACTATTAACTGGCGAACTACTTACTCTAGCTTCCCGGCAACAATTAA
TAGACTGGATGGAGGCGGATAAAGTTGCAGGACCACTTCTGCGCTCGGCCCTTCCGGCTGGCTGGTTTAT
TGCTGATAAATCTGGAGCCGGTGAGCGTGGGTCTCGCGGTATCATTGCAGCACTGGGGCCAGATGGTAAG
CCCTCCCGTATCGTAGTTATCTACACGACGGGGAGTCAGGCAACTATGGATGAACGAAATAGACAGATCG
CTGAGATAGGTGCCTCACTGATTAAGCATTGGTAACTGTCAGACCAAGTTTACTCATATATACTTTAGAT
TGATTTAAAACTTCATTTTTAATTTAAAAGGATCTAGGTGAAGATCCTTTTTGATAATCTCATGACCAAA
ATCCCTTAACGTGAGTTTTCGTTCCACTGAGCGTCAGACCCCGTAGAAAAGATCAAAGGATCTTCTTGAG
ATCCTTTTTTTCTGCGCGTAATCTGCTGCTTGCAAACAAAAAAACCACCGCTACCAGCGGTGGTTTGTTT
GCCGGATCAAGAGCTACCAACTCTTTTTCCGAAGGTAACTGGCTTCAGCAGAGCGCAGATACCAAATACT
GTCCTTCTAGTGTAGCCGTAGTTAGGCCACCACTTCAAGAACTCTGTAGCACCGCCTACATACCTCGCTC
TGCTAATCCTGTTACCAGTGGCTGCTGCCAGTGGCGATAAGTCGTGTCTTACCGGGTTGGACTCAAGACG
ATAGTTACCGGATAAGGCGCAGCGGTCGGGCTGAACGGGGGGTTCGTGCACACAGCCCAGCTTGGAGCGA
ACGACCTACACCGAACTGAGATACCTACAGCGTGAGCTATGAGAAAGCGCCACGCTTCCCGAAGGGAGAA
AGGCGGACAGGTATCCGGTAAGCGGCAGGGTCGGAACAGGAGAGCGCACGAGGGAGCTTCCAGGGGGAAA
CGCCTGGTATCTTTATAGTCCTGTCGGGTTTCGCCACCTCTGACTTGAGCGTCGATTTTTGTGATGCTCG
TCAGGGGGGCGGAGCCTATGGAAAAACGCCAGCAACGCGGCCTTTTTACGGTTCCTGGCCTTTTGCTGGC
CTTTTGCTCACATGTTCTTTCCTGCGTTATCCCCTGATTCTGTGGATAACCGTATTACCGCCTTTGAGTG
AGCTGATACCGCTCGCCGCAGCCGAACGACCGAGCGCAGCGAGTCAGTGAGCGAGGAAGCGGAAGAGCGC
CCAATACGCAAACCGCCTCTCCCCGCGCGTTGGCCGATTCATTAATGCAGCTGGCACGACAGGTTTCCCG
ACTGGAAAGCGGGCAGTGAGCGCAACGCAATTAATGTGAGTTACCTCACTCATTAGGCACCCCAGGCTTT
ACACTTTATGCTTCCGGCTCGTATGTTGTGTGGAATTGTGAGCGGATAACAATTTCACACAGGAAACAGC
TATGACCATGATTACGCCAAGCTCGGAATTAACCCTCACTAAAGGGAACAAAAGCTGGGTACCGGGCCCC
CCCTCGAGGTCGACGGTATCGATAAGCTTGATATCGAATTCGAATTTTCAAAAATTCTTACTTTTTTTTT
GGATGGACGCAAAGAAGTTTAATAATCATATTACATGGCATTACCACCATATACATATCCATATACATAT
CCATATCTAATCTTACTTATATGTTGTGGAAATGTAAAGAGCCCCATTATCTTAGCCTAAAAAAACCTTC
TCTTTGGAACTTTCAGTAATACGCTTAACTGCTCATTGCTATATTGAAGTACGGATTAGAAGCCGCCGAG
CGGGTGACAGCCCTCCGAAGGAAGACTCTCCTCCGTGCGTCCTCGTCTTCACCGGTCGCGTTCCTGAAAC
GCAGATGTGCCTCGCGCCGCACTGCTCCGAACAATAAAGATTCTACAATACTAGCTTTTATGGTTATGAA
GAGGAAAAATTGGCAGTAACCTGGCCCCACAAACCTTCAAATGAACGAATCAAATTAACAACCATAGGAT
GATAATGCGATTAGTTTTTTAGCCTTATTTCTGGGGTAATTAATCAGCGAAGCGATGATTTTTGATCTAT
TAACAGATATATAAATGCAAAAACTGCATAACCACTTTAACTAATACTTTCAACATTTTCGGTTTGTATT
ACTTCTTATTCAAATGTAATAAAAGTATCAACAAAAAATTGTTAATATACCTCTATACTTTAACGTCAAG
GAGAAAAAACCCGGATCCATAATGAGTGCTGCCACTGCGACTGCTGCCCCTGTTCCTCCTCCTGTAGGGA
TATCCAATCTTCCCAACCAGCGTTATAAAATTGTTAATGAAGAAGGTGGTACATTCACCGTGATGTTATG
TGGTGAGAGCGGATTGGGTAAAACTACATTTATTAATACCTTATTTCAGACTGTCTTGAAAAGGGCAGAT
GGTCAGCAACACCGCCAAGAACCCATCAGAAAGACTGTAGAAATCGACATCACAAGAGCTTTGCTGGAAG
AGAAGCATTTCGAATTACGCGTTAATGTCATCGACACCCCAGGTTTTGGAGATAACGTGAATAACAACAA
AGCCTGGCAACCATTGGTGGATTTTATTGATGATCAACACGATTCTTATATGCGTCAAGAGCAGCAACCG
TACCGTACTAAGAAATTTGACTTGAGAGTTCATGCCGTTCTGTACTTCATCAGGCCCACTGGACATGGTT
TAAAGCCAATTGACATTGAGACTATGAAGAGATTGTCAACCAGAGCCAATCTGATTCCAGTTATTGCGAA
AGCTGATACATTGACTGCCCAAGAATTACAACAGTTCAAGTCCAGAATCAGGCAAGTAATAGAAGCTCAA
GAAATTCGTATTTTCACGCCTCCATTAGACGCTGATTCTAAGGAAGATGCCAAAAGTGGCAGTAATCCAG
ATTCTGCCGCTGTTGAACATGCAAGACAGTTGATAGAAGCAATGCCATTTGCCATAGTAGGGTCTGAAAA
AAAATTTGACAATGGGCAAGGCACTCAGGTAGTTGCAAGGAAGTATCCTTGGGGACTTGTGGAAATCGAA
AACGATTCTCATTGTGATTTCCGTAAGCTCAGAGCCCTGTTACTGAGGACTTATCTATTAGATTTGATTT
CTACCACCCAAGAAATGCATTACGAAACATACAGAAGATTAAGACTTGAGGGTCACGAGAACACCGGGGA
GGGGAATGAAGATTTCACTCTTCCAGCAATTGCACCAGCAAGGAAATTGTCACACAATCCTAGATACAAA
GAAGAAGAAAATGCATTGAAGAAGTATTTCACTGACCAAGTCAAAGCTGAGGAGCAAAGATTTAGACAAT
GGGAGCAAAACATTGTTAACGAAAGAATCAGACTGAACGGTGACTTGGAAGAAATTCAAGGAAAGGTAAA
AAAACTAGAAGAGCAGGTCAAAAGCTTGCAAGTAAAAAAATCCCATTTAAAATGATGATTAATTAATGTC
TTCCTCTTTGTCTCGTCAATTTCAACGCCTATCTCTTTGTCTCTTCTTTTGTCGCAGCAATACGCACATA
TCTAGAGCGGCCGCCACCGCGGTGGAGCTCCAATTCGCCCTATAGTGAGTCGTATTACAATTCACTGGCC
GTCGTTTTACAACGTCGTGACTGGGAAAACCCTGGCGTTACCCAACTTAATCGCCTTGCAGCACATCCCC
CTTTCGCCAGCTGGCGTAATAGCGAAGAGGCCCGCACCGATCGCCCTTCCCAACAGTTGCGCAGCCTGAA
TGGCGAATGGCGCG
[124 nt withheld, positions 5055-5178]
C
[91 nt withheld, positions 5180-5270]
A
[49 nt withheld, positions 5272-5320]
CCTTTGACGTTGGAGTCCACGTTCTTT
[37 nt withheld, positions 5348-5384]
ACCCTATCTCGGTCTATTCTTTTGATTTATAAGGGATTTTGCCGATTTCGGCCTATTGGTTAAAAAATGA
GCTGATTTAACAAAAATTTAACGCGAATTTTAACAAAATATTAACGTTTACAATTTCCTGATGCGGTATT
TTCTCCTTACGCATCTGTGCGGTATTTCACACCGCATAGGGTAATAACTGATATAATTAAATTGAAGCTC
TAATTTGTGAGTTTAGTATACATGCATTTACTTATAATACAGTTTTTTAGTTTTGCTGGCCGCATCTTCT
CAAATATGCTTCCCAGCCTGCTTTTCTGTAACGTTCACCCTCTACCTTAGCATCCCTTCCCTTTGCAAAT
AGTCCTCTTCCAACAATAATAATGTCAGATCCTGTAGAGACCACATCATCCACGGTTCTATACTGTTGAC
CCAATGCGTCTCCCTTGTCATCTAAACCCACACCGGGTGTCATAATCAACCAATCGTAACCTTCATCTCT
TCCACCCATGTCTCTTTGAGCAATAAAGCCGATAACAAAATCTTTGTCGCTCTTCGCAATGTCAACAGTA
CCCTTAGTATATTCTCCAGTAGATAGGGAGCCCTTGCATGACAATTCTGCTAACATCAAAAGGCCTCTAG
GTTCCTTTGTTACTTCTTCTGCCGCCTGCTTCAAACCGCTAACAATACCTGGGCCCACCACACCGTGTGC
ATTCGTAATGTCTGCCCATTCTGCTATTCTGTATACACCCGCAGAGTACTGCAATTTGACTGTATTACCA
ATGTCAGCAAATTTTCTGTCTTCGAAGAGTAAAAAATTGTACTTGGCGGATAATGCCTTTAGCGGCTTAA
CTGTGCCCTCCATGGAAAAATCAGTCAAGATATCCACATGTGTTTTTAGTAAACAAATTTTGGGACCTAA
TGCTTCAACTAACTCCAGTAATTCCTTGGTGGTACGAACATCCAATGAAGCACACAAGTTTGTTTGCTTT
TCGTGCATGATATTAAATAGCTTGGCAGCAACAGGACTAGGATGAGTAGCAGCACGTTCCTTATATGTAG
CTTTCGACATGATTTATCTTCGTTTCCTGCAGGTTTTTGTTCTGTGCAGTTGGGTTAAGAATACTGGGCA
ATTTCATGTTTCTTCAACACTACATATGCGTATATATACCAATCTAAGTCTGTGCTCCTTCCTTCGTTCT
TCCTTCTGTTCGGAGATTACCGAATCAAAAAAATTTCAAAGAAACCGAAATCAAAAAAAAGAATAAAAAA
AAAATGATGAATTGAATTGAAAAGCTGTGGTATGGTGCACTCTCAGTACAATCTGCTCTGATGCCGCATA
GTTAAGCCAGCCCCGACACCCGCCAACACCCGCTGACGCGCCCTGACGGGCTTGTCTGCTCCCGGCATCC
GCTTACAGACAAGCTGTGACCGTCTCCGGGAGCTGCATGTGTCAGAGGTTTTCACCGTCATCACCGAAAC
GCGCGA
Features (pLannotate 1.2.2; 21 found; start..end, strand, type, name):
     70..573     -  misc_feature   CEN/ARS: S. cerevisiae CEN6 centromere fused to an autonomously replicating sequence
    610..714     +  promoter       AmpR promoter: bla
    715..1575    +  CDS            AmpR: β-lactamase; bla; confers resistance to ampicillin, carbenicillin, and related antibiotics
   1746..2334    +  rep_origin     ori: high-copy-number ColE1/pMB1/pBR322/pUC origin of replication
   2517..2609    +  CDS            lacI (fragment): lac repressor; lacI; The lac repressor binds to the lac operator to inhibit transcription in E. coli. This inhibition can be relieved by adding lactose or isopropyl-β-D-thiogalactopyranoside (IPTG).
   2622..2643    +  protein_bind   CAP binding site: CAP binding activates transcription in the presence of cAMP. E. coli catabolite activator protein
   2658..2688    +  promoter       lac promoter: promoter for the E. coli lac operon
   2696..2712    +  protein_bind   lac operator: The lac repressor binds to the lac operator to inhibit transcription in E. coli. This inhibition can be relieved by adding lactose or isopropyl-β-D-thiogalactopyranoside (IPTG). lac repressor encoded by lacI
   2757..2775    +  promoter       T3 promoter: promoter for bacteriophage T3 RNA polymerase
   2788..2841    -  misc_feature   MCS (fragment): pBluescript multiple cloning site
   2846..3510    +  promoter       GAL1,10 promoter: GAL1 and GAL10 genes of S. cerevisiae; divergent inducible promoter, regulated by Gal4
   3522..4742    +  CDS            CDC12: CDC12_YEAST - Also known as CLA10, PSL7. Experimental evidence at protein level: Swiss-Prot protein existence level 1. Septins are GTPases involved in cytokinesis that assemble early in the cell cycle as a patch at the incipient bud site and form a ring approximate 15 minutes before bud emergence, which transforms into an hour-glass shaped collar of cortical filaments that spans both sides of the mother-bud neck. This collar persists until just before cytokinesis, when it splits into two rings that occupy opposite sides of the neck. The septins at the bud neck serve as a structural scaffold th
   4831..4860    -  misc_feature   MCS (fragment): pBluescript multiple cloning site
   4869..4887    -  promoter       T7 promoter: promoter for bacteriophage T7 RNA polymerase
   4890..5047    +  CDS            lacZα (fragment): LacZα fragment of β-galactosidase; lacZ fragment
   5055..5510    +  rep_origin     f1 ori (sequence partly withheld): f1 bacteriophage origin of replication; arrow indicates direction of (+) strand synthesis
   5511..5562    -  misc_feature   bom (fragment): basis of mobility region from pBR322
   5641..6444    -  CDS            URA3: orotidine-5'-phosphate decarboxylase, required for uracil biosynthesis; S. cerevisiae URA3; yeast auxotrophic marker, counterselectable with 5-fluoroorotic acid (5-FOA)
   6445..6660    -  promoter       URA3 promoter: S. cerevisiae URA3
   6675..6724    -  misc_feature   bom (fragment): basis of mobility region from pBR322
   6826..1       -  CDS            rop (fragment) (across the origin): Rop protein, which maintains plasmids at low copy number; rop
