[The description below was written by a language model from this plasmid's Addgene catalogue record and pLannotate feature annotations shown in this document.]
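Description:
GAL-CDC12(WT) is a yeast expression plasmid built on pRS316 carrying the GAL1,10 promoter region, making it a low-copy centromeric shuttle vector for Saccharomyces cerevisiae. In yeast it is maintained through a CEN6/ARS element, which gives stable, roughly single-copy segregation, and is selected by the URA3 marker under its own promoter. URA3 complements uracil auxotrophy and can be counterselected with 5-fluoroorotic acid. In E. coli the plasmid replicates to high copy from a ColE1/pUC-type origin and is selected with ampicillin via the β-lactamase gene. An f1 origin and remnants of the pBluescript-derived cloning region (lac promoter and operator, lacZα fragment, flanking T3 and T7 promoters) are also present as backbone features. The annotated sequence is 6,860 nt, consistent with the listed backbone plus insert.

The payload is the wild-type S. cerevisiae CDC12 open reading frame, cloned between BamHI and XbaI sites immediately downstream of the divergent GAL1,10 promoter. This promoter is regulated by Gal4, so CDC12 expression is induced by galactose. No epitope tag or reporter fusion is annotated, and no dedicated yeast terminator appears in the feature table. CDC12 encodes a septin GTPase that assembles with other septins into the ring and collar of filaments at the mother-bud neck, where it serves as a scaffold during cytokinesis. The construct therefore allows conditional overexpression of wild-type Cdc12. The record does not state its specific experimental purpose, but it was deposited with a study of dominant gain-of-function mutations in the Hsp104 middle region, and the "WT" label suggests it may have been used alongside variant constructs.
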