Addgene plasmid #1165: GAL-CDC12(WT)
Depositing lab: Susan Lindquist. Depositing organization: Whitehead Institute for Biomedical Research. Publication: Dominant gain-of-function mutations in Hsp104p reveal crucial roles for the middle region. Schirmer EC, Homann OR, Kowal AS, Lindquist S. Mol Biol Cell 2004 May;15(5):2061-72. Epub 2004 Feb 20. 10.1091/mbc.e02-08-0502 PubMed 14978213.
Backbone
  Vector backbone: pRS316:GAL1-10
  Backbone size w/o insert (bp): 5554
  Vector type: Yeast Expression
Growth in bacteria
  Bacterial resistance: Ampicillin, 100 μg/mL
  Growth temperature: 37°C
  Growth strain: DH5alpha
  Copy number: High Copy
Gene/Insert
  Gene/Insert name: CDC12
  Species: S. cerevisiae (budding yeast)
  Insert size (bp): 1318
  GenBank ID: X82498
  Entrez Gene: CDC12 (a.k.a. YHR107C, CLA10, PSL7)
  Cloning method: Restriction Enzyme; 5′ cloning site BamHI (not destroyed); 3′ cloning site XbaI (not destroyed)
  Sequencing primers: 5′ n/a
Terms and licenses: Academic/Nonprofit Terms; Industry Terms: Not Available to Industry
Depositor comments: 7059
How to cite: GAL-CDC12(WT) was a gift from Susan Lindquist (Addgene plasmid # 1165 ; http://n2t.net/addgene:1165 ; RRID:Addgene_1165)
