>Addgene plasmid #1165 | GAL-CDC12(WT) | addgene partial sequence | sequence record 56077 | T7 5'-TAATACGACTCACTATAGGG-3'
TAGATATGTGCGTATTGCTGCGACAAAAGAAGAGACAAAGAGATAGGCGTTGAAATTGACGAGACAAAGA
GGAAGACATTAATTAATCATCATTTTAAATGGGATTTTTTTACTTGCAAGCTTTTGACCTGCTCTTCTAG
TTTTTTTACCTTTCCTTGAATTTCTTCCAAGTCACCGTTCAGTCTGATTCTTTCGTTAACAATGTTTTGC
TCCCATTGTCTAAATCTTTGCTCCTCAGCTTTGACTTGGTCAGTGAAATACTTCTTCAATGCATTTTCTT
CTTCTTTGTATCTAGGATTGTGTGACAATTTCCTTGCTGGTGCAATTGCTGGAAGAGTGAAATCTTCATT
CCCCTCCCCGGTGTTCTCGTGACCCTCAAGTCTTAATCTTCTGTATGTTTCGTAATGCATTTCTTGGGTG
GTAGAAATCAAATCTAATAGATAAGTCCTCAGTAACAGGGCTCTGAGCTTACGGAAATCACAATGAGAAT
CGTTTTCGATTTCCACAAGTCCCCAAGGATACTTCCTTGCAACTACCTGAGTGCCTTGCCCATTGTCAAA
TTTTTTTTCAGACCCTACTATGGCAAATGGCATTGCTTCTATCAACTGTCTTGCATGTTCAACAGCGGCA
GAATCTGGATTACTGCCACTTTTGGCATCTTCCTTAGAATCAGCGTCTAATGGAGGCGTGAAAATACGAA
TTTCTTGAGCTTCTATTACTTGCCTGATTCTGGACTTGAACTGTTGTAATTCTTGGGCAGTCAATGTATC
AGCTTTCGCAATAACTGGAATCAGATTGGCTCTGGTTGACAATCTCTTCATAGTCTCAATGTCAATTGGC
TTTAAACCATGTC
