>Addgene plasmid #1165 | GAL-CDC12(WT) | addgene partial sequence | sequence record 57739 | M13_pUC_Fwd
GGAGCTCCACCGCGGTGGCGGCCGCTCTAGATATGTGCGTATTGCTGCGACAAAAGAAGAGACAAAGAGA
TAGGCGTTGAAATTGACGAGACAAAGAGGAAGACATTAATTAATCATCATTTTAAATGGGATTTTTTTAC
TTGCAAGCTTTTGACCTGCTCTTCTAGTTTTTTTACCTTTCCTTGAATTTCTTCCAAGTCACCGTTCAGT
CTGATTCTTTCGTTAACAATGTTTTGCTCCCATTGTCTAAATCTTTGCTCCTCAGCTTTGACTTGGTCAG
TGAAATACTTCTTCAATGCATTTTCTTCTTCTTTGTATCTAGGATTGTGTGACAATTTCCTTGCTGGTGC
AATTGCTGGAAGAGTGAAATCTTCATTCCCCTCCCCGGTGTTCTCGTGACCCTCAAGTCTTAATCTTCTG
TATGTTTCGTAATGCATTTCTTGGGTGGTAGAAATCAAATCTAATAGATAAGTCCTCAGTAACAGGGCTC
TGAGCTTACGGAAATCACAATGAGAATCGTTTTCGATTTCCACAAGTCCCCAAGGATACTTCCTTGCAAC
TACCTGAGTGCCTTGCCCATTGTCAAATTTTTTTTCAGACCCTACTATGGCAAATGGCATTGCTTCTATC
AACTGTCTTGCATGTTCAACAGCGGCAGAATCTGGATTACTGCCACTTTTGGCATCTTCCTTAGAATCAG
CGTCTAATGGAGGCGTGAAAATACGAATTTCTTGAGCTTCTATTACTTGCCTGATTCTGGACTTGAACTG
TTGTAATTCTTGGGCAGTCAATGTATCAGCTTTCGCAATAACTGGAATCAGATTGGCTCTGGTTGACAAT
CTCTTCATAGTCTCAATGTCAATTGGCTTTAAACCATGTCCAGTGGGCCTGATGAAGTACAGAACGCTGA
CCCAGCATAGG
