>Addgene plasmid #1165 | GAL-CDC12(WT) | addgene partial sequence | sequence record 57741 | M13-rev 5'-CAGGAAACAGCTATGACC-3'
GGCCCCCCCTCGAGGTCGACGGTATCGATAAGCTTGATATCGAATTCCTTGAATTTTCAAAAATTCTTAC
TTTTTTTTTGGATGGACGCAAAGAAGTTTAATAATCATATTACATGGCATTACCACCATATACATATCCA
TATACATATCCATATCTAATCTTACTTATATGTTGTGGAAATGTAAAGAGCCCCATTATCTTAGCCTAAA
AAAACCTTCTCTTTGGAACTTTCAGTAATACGCTTAACTGCTCATTGCTATATTGAAGTACGGATTAGAA
GCCGCCGAGCGGGTGACAGCCCTCCGAAGGAAGACTCTCCTCCGTGCGTCCTCGTCTTCACCGGTCGCGT
TCCTGAAACGCAGATGTGCCTCGCGCCGCACTGCTCCGAACAATAAAGATTCTACAATACTAGCTTTTAT
GGTTATGAAGAGGAAAAATTGGCAGTAACCTGGCCCCACAAACCTTCAAATGAACGAATCAAATTAACAA
CCATAGGATGATAATGCGATTAGTTTTTTAGCCTTATTTCTGGGGTAATTAATCAGCGAAGCGATGATTT
TTGATCTATTAACAGATATATAAATGCAAAAACTGCATAACCACTTTAACTAATACTTTCAACATTTTCG
GTTTGTATTACTTCTTATTCAAATGTAATAAAAGTATCAACAAAAAATTGTTAATATACCTCTATACTTT
AACGTCAAGGAGAAAA
